LOCUS       Exported 6918 bp ds-DNA circular SYN 12-MAY-2021
DEFINITION  Expresses type I-F P. aeruginosa cascade (PaeCascade) proteins Csy1
            and Csy2 in mammalian cells.
ACCESSION   .
VERSION     .
KEYWORDS    pCsy1-Csy2
SOURCE      synthetic DNA construct
  ORGANISM  synthetic DNA construct
REFERENCE   1 (bases 1 to 6918)
  AUTHORS   Chen Y, Liu J, Zhi S, Zheng Q, Ma W, Huang J, Liu Y, Liu D, Liang P,
            Songyang Z
  TITLE     Repurposing type I-F CRISPR-Cas system as a transcriptional
            activation tool in human cells.
  JOURNAL   Nat Commun. 2020 Jun 19;11(1):3136. doi: 10.1038/s41467-020-16880-8.
  PUBMED    32561716
REFERENCE   2 (bases 1 to 6918)
  AUTHORS   .
  TITLE     Direct Submission
  JOURNAL   Exported May 12, 2021 from SnapGene Server 1.1.58
            http://www.snapgene.com
FEATURES             Location/Qualifiers
     source          1..6918
                     /organism="synthetic DNA construct"
                     /mol_type="other DNA"
     repeat_region   1..130
                     /label=AAV2 ITR (alternate)
                     /note="Functional equivalent of wild-type AAV2 ITR"
     enhancer        154..533
                     /label=CMV enhancer
                     /note="human cytomegalovirus immediate early enhancer"
     promoter        534..737
                     /label=CMV promoter
                     /note="human cytomegalovirus (CMV) immediate early
                     promoter"
     primer_bind     688..708
                     /label=CMV-F
                     /note="Human CMV immediate early promoter, forward primer"
     CDS             767..787
                     /codon_start=1
                     /product="nuclear localization signal of SV40 (simian virus
                     40) large T antigen"
                     /label=SV40 NLS
                     /translation="PKKKRKV"
     CDS             1772..1852
                     /codon_start=1
                     /product="three tandem HA epitope tags"
                     /label=3xHA
                     /translation="YPYDVPDYAYPYDVPDYAYPYDVPDYA"
     primer_bind     complement(1880..1897)
                     /label=BGH-rev
                     /note="Bovine growth hormone terminator, reverse primer.
                     Also called BGH reverse"
     polyA_signal    1886..2093
                     /label=bGH poly(A) signal
                     /note="bovine growth hormone polyadenylation signal"
     promoter        2100..2599
                     /label=PGK promoter
                     /note="mouse phosphoglycerate kinase 1 promoter"
     primer_bind     complement(2135..2158)
                     /label=MSCV-rev
                     /note="Murine stem cell virus, reverse primer"
     primer_bind     2532..2551
                     /label=mPGK-F
                     /note="Mouse PGK promoter, forward primer"
     CDS             2628..2648
                     /codon_start=1
                     /product="nuclear localization signal of SV40 (simian virus
                     40) large T antigen"
                     /label=SV40 NLS
                     /translation="PKKKRKV"
     CDS             3957..4022
                     /codon_start=1
                     /product="three tandem FLAG(R) epitope tags, followed by an
                     enterokinase cleavage site"
                     /label=3xFLAG
                     /translation="DYKDHDGDYKDHDIDYKDDDDK"
     polyA_signal    4057..4178
                     /label=SV40 poly(A) signal
                     /note="SV40 polyadenylation signal"
     primer_bind     complement(4068..4087)
                     /label=EBV-rev
                     /note="SV40 polyA terminator, reverse primer"
     primer_bind     4122..4141
                     /label=SV40pA-R
                     /note="SV40 polyA, reverse primer"
     repeat_region   4181..4321
                     /label=AAV2 ITR
                     /note="inverted terminal repeat of adeno-associated virus
                     serotype 2"
     repeat_region   4181..4310
                     /label=AAV2 ITR
     rep_origin      4396..4851
                     /direction=RIGHT
                     /label=f1 ori
                     /note="f1 bacteriophage origin of replication; arrow
                     indicates direction of (+) strand synthesis"
     primer_bind     complement(4483..4502)
                     /label=F1ori-R
                     /note="F1 origin, reverse primer"
     primer_bind     4693..4714
                     /label=F1ori-F
                     /note="F1 origin, forward primer"
     primer_bind     complement(4868..4887)
                     /label=pRS-marker
                     /note="pRS vectors, use to sequence yeast selectable
                     marker"
     primer_bind     4987..5009
                     /label=pGEX 3'
                     /note="pGEX vectors, reverse primer"
     primer_bind     complement(5047..5065)
                     /label=pBRforEco
                     /note="pBR322 vectors, upsteam of EcoRI site, forward
                     primer"
     promoter        5133..5237
                     /gene="bla"
                     /label=AmpR promoter
     CDS             5238..6098
                     /codon_start=1
                     /gene="bla"
                     /product="beta-lactamase"
                     /label=AmpR
                     /note="confers resistance to ampicillin, carbenicillin, and
                     related antibiotics"
                     /translation="MSIQHFRVALIPFFAAFCLPVFAHPETLVKVKDAEDQLGARVGYI
                     ELDLNSGKILESFRPEERFPMMSTFKVLLCGAVLSRIDAGQEQLGRRIHYSQNDLVEYS
                     PVTEKHLTDGMTVRELCSAAITMSDNTAANLLLTTIGGPKELTAFLHNMGDHVTRLDRW
                     EPELNEAIPNDERDTTMPVAMATTLRKLLTGELLTLASRQQLIDWMEADKVAGPLLRSA
                     LPAGWFIADKSGAGERGSRGIIAALGPDGKPSRIVVIYTTGSQATMDERNRQIAEIGAS
                     LIKHW"
     primer_bind     complement(5456..5475)
                     /label=Amp-R
                     /note="Ampicillin resistance gene, reverse primer"
     rep_origin      6269..6857
                     /direction=RIGHT
                     /label=ori
                     /note="high-copy-number ColE1/pMB1/pBR322/pUC origin of
                     replication"
     primer_bind     6758..6777
                     /label=pBR322ori-F
                     /note="pBR322 origin, forward primer"
ORIGIN
        1 cctgcaggca gctgcgcgct cgctcgctca ctgaggccgc ccgggcgtcg ggcgaccttt
       61 ggtcgcccgg cctcagtgag cgagcgagcg cgcagagagg gagtggccaa ctccatcact
      121 aggggttcct gcggcctcta gactcgaggc gttgacattg attattgact agttattaat
      181 agtaatcaat tacggggtca ttagttcata gcccatatat ggagttccgc gttacataac
      241 ttacggtaaa tggcccgcct ggctgaccgc ccaacgaccc ccgcccattg acgtcaataa
      301 tgacgtatgt tcccatagta acgccaatag ggactttcca ttgacgtcaa tgggtggagt
      361 atttacggta aactgcccac ttggcagtac atcaagtgta tcatatgcca agtacgcccc
      421 ctattgacgt caatgacggt aaatggcccg cctggcatta tgcccagtac atgaccttat
      481 gggactttcc tacttggcag tacatctacg tattagtcat cgctattacc atggtgatgc
      541 ggttttggca gtacatcaat gggcgtggat agcggtttga ctcacgggga tttccaagtc
      601 tccaccccat tgacgtcaat gggagtttgt tttggcacca aaatcaacgg gactttccaa
      661 aatgtcgtaa caactccgcc ccattgacgc aaatgggcgg taggcgtgta cggtgggagg
      721 tctatataag cagagctctc tggctaacta ccggcgcgcc accatgccta agaagaagag
      781 aaaagtgagc gtgactgatc ccgaggcgct gctgttgctg ccacgcctgt ccatccagaa
      841 cgccaacgcc atttccagcc ccttgacctg gggtttccct tcgcccggcg ctttcaccgg
      901 attcgtccat gccttgcagc gtcgagtcgg aatctccctc gatatcgaac tggacggtgt
      961 cggcatcgtc tgtcaccgct tcgaagcgca gatatcgcaa ccggccggca agcgcaccaa
     1021 ggtcttcaac ctgacccgca atccgctgaa ccgcgacggc tccaccgcag ccatcgtcga
     1081 agaaggtcgc gcccatctgg aggtcagtct gctgctcgga gtgcatggcg atggtctgga
     1141 cgatcacccc gcacaggaaa tcgccaggca ggtacaggag caggctggcg ccatgcgcct
     1201 cgccggtggc agcatcctgc cctggtgcaa tgagcgcttc ccggctccga acgccgaact
     1261 gctgatgctg ggtggcagcg acgaacagcg gcgcaagaac cagcgccggc ttacccgccg
     1321 cctgctcccc ggcttcgccc tggtgagtcg cgaggcgttg ttgcaacaac atctggaaac
     1381 cttgcgcacc acgctccccg aagccaccac gctcgatgca ctgctcgatc tttgtcgaat
     1441 caacttcgag cctcctgcaa cctcgtccga agaagaagca tcgccgcccg atgcagcctg
     1501 gcaagtgcgc gacaagcccg gctggctggt gccgatcccg gctggctaca acgccctgtc
     1561 acccctgtac ctccccggcg aagtgcgaaa tgcccgtgat agagaaacac cgctgcgctt
     1621 cgtcgaaaac ctcttcggtc tgggcgaatg gctcagcccc catcgcgtcg ccgcgttatc
     1681 ggacctgctt tggtatcacc acgccgagcc tgacaaaggg ctctaccgct ggagcacacc
     1741 ccgtttcgtc gaacacgcca tcgcaggatc ctacccatac gatgttccag attacgctta
     1801 cccatacgat gttccagatt acgcttaccc atacgatgtt ccagattacg cttaagaatt
     1861 cctagagctc gctgatcagc ctcgactgtg ccttctagtt gccagccatc tgttgtttgc
     1921 ccctcccccg tgccttcctt gaccctggaa ggtgccactc ccactgtcct ttcctaataa
     1981 aatgaggaaa ttgcatcgca ttgtctgagt aggtgtcatt ctattctggg gggtggggtg
     2041 gggcaggaca gcaaggggga ggattgggaa gagaatagca ggcatgctgg ggaggtaccg
     2101 ggtaggggag gcgcttttcc caaggcagtc tggagcatgc gctttagcag ccccgctggg
     2161 cacttggcgc tacacaagtg gcctctggcc tcgcacacat tccacatcca ccggtaggcg
     2221 ccaaccggct ccgttctttg gtggcccctt cgcgccacct tctactcctc ccctagtcag
     2281 gaagttcccc cccgccccgc agctcgcgtc gtgcaggacg tgacaaatgg aagtagcacg
     2341 tctcactagt ctcgtgcaga tggacagcac cgctgagcaa tggaagcggg taggcctttg
     2401 gggcagcggc caatagcagc tttgctcctt cgctttctgg gctcagaggc tgggaagggg
     2461 tgggtccggg ggcgggctca ggggcgggct caggggcggg gcgggcgccc gaaggtcctc
     2521 cggaggcccg gcattctgca cgcttcaaaa gcgcacgtct gccgcgctgt tctcctcttc
     2581 ctcatctccg ggcctttcga cctgcatccc gcggccgcgc caccatgccc aagaagaaga
     2641 ggaaagtcac ctctcccctc ccaacgccta cgtggcagga gcttcgccag ttcatcgaat
     2701 ccttcatcca ggagcgcctc cagggcaagc tggacaaact ccaacccgac gaagacgaca
     2761 agcgccagac attgctggcc acccaccggc gggaggcctg gctggccgat gccgcccggc
     2821 gggttggcca gttgcagttg gtgacccaca cgctcaagcc gatccatccc gacgcccgcg
     2881 gcagcaacct gcacagcctg ccgcaagcac ccggccaacc gggcctcgcc ggttcccatg
     2941 agctaggtga caggctggtc agcgatgtgg tgggcaatgc cgcggcgctg gacgtattca
     3001 agtttctcag tctccagtat cagggtaaaa atcttctgaa ctggctgaca gaagacagtg
     3061 ccgaggcatt acaggcgctg tccgataacg ccgaacaggc tcgcgaatgg cggcaagcgt
     3121 tcatcggcat cacgaccgtc aaaggcgctc ccgcgtccca cagcctggcc aagcagttgt
     3181 actttcccct gcccggttcc ggctaccacc tgctagcacc gctgtttccc accagtctgg
     3241 tgcatcacgt ccacgctctg ctccgcgaag cgcgcttcgg cgacgcggcc aaggcggcac
     3301 gcgaagcgcg cagccgccag gagtcatggc cccacggatt cagcgagtac cccaacctgg
     3361 cgatccagaa gttcggcggt accaagccgc agaacatcag tcagttgaac aacgagcgcc
     3421 gtggcgagaa ctggttgctg ccatcgcttc cgccgaactg gcaaaggcag aatgtaaacg
     3481 cgccgatgcg gcactcttcg gtcttcgagc atgacttcgg aagaactcct gaagtatccc
     3541 gcctaacccg taccctgcag cgttttcttg ccaagacagt ccataacaac ctcgccatcc
     3601 gccagcggcg tgcccaattg gtggcgcaaa tctgcgacga agccctgcaa tacgccgccc
     3661 gtctgcgcga actggagccc ggctggagcg caacccccgg gtgccaactg catgacgcgg
     3721 agcagctctg gctcgatccg ttgcgcgcac agaccgatga gacgttcttg cagcgccgac
     3781 tacgaggtga ctggcctgcc gaggtcggaa atcgcttcgc caactggctg aaccgggcgg
     3841 tcagcagcga cagtcagata ctgggtagcc cggaagccgc ccaatggagc caggagctga
     3901 gcaaggaact gacgatgttc aaggagatac tcgaagatga gcgtgaccaa gcttgcgact
     3961 ataaggacca cgacggagac tacaaggatc atgatattga ttacaaagac gatgacgata
     4021 agtaagggcc cgtgtaggct agtcgagcag acatgataag atacattgat gagtttggac
     4081 aaaccacaac tagaatgcag tgaaaaaaat gctttatttg tgaaatttgt gatgctattg
     4141 ctttatttgt aaccattata agctgcaata aacaagttgc aggaacccct agtgatggag
     4201 ttggccactc cctctctgcg cgctcgctcg ctcactgagg ccgggcgacc aaaggtcgcc
     4261 cgacgcccgg gctttgcccg ggcggcctca gtgagcgagc gagcgcgcag ctgcctgcag
     4321 gggcgcctga tgcggtattt tctccttacg catctgtgcg gtatttcaca ccgcatannn
     4381 nnnnnnnnnn nnnnnnnnnn nnnnnnnnnn nnnnnnnnnn nnnnnnnnnn nnnnnnnnnn
     4441 nnnnnnnnnn nnnnnnnnnn nnnnnnnnnn nntnnnnnnn nnnnnnnnnn nnnnnnnnnn
     4501 nnnnnnnnnn nnnnnnnnnc nnnnnnnnnn nnnnnnnnnn nnnnnnnnnn nnnnnnnnnn
     4561 nnnnnnnnnn nnnnnnnnnn nnnnnnnnnn nnnnnnnnnn nnnnnnnnnn nnnnnnnnnn
     4621 nnnnnnnnnn nnnnnnnnnn nnnnnnnnnn nnnnnnnnnn ncctttgacg ttggagtcca
     4681 cgttctttaa tagtggactc ttgttccaaa ctggaacaac actcaactct atctcgggct
     4741 attcttttga tttataaggg attttgccga tttcggtcta ttggttaaaa aatgagctga
     4801 tttaacaaaa atttaacgcg aattttaaca aaatattaac gtttacaatt ttatggtgca
     4861 ctctcagtac aatctgctct gatgccgcat agttaagcca gccccgacac ccgccaacac
     4921 ccgctgacgc gccctgacgg gcttgtctgc tcccggcatc cgcttacaga caagctgtga
     4981 ccgtctccgg gagctgcatg tgtcagaggt tttcaccgtc atcaccgaaa cgcgcgagac
     5041 gaaagggcct cgtgatacgc ctatttttat aggttaatgt catgataata atggtttctt
     5101 agacgtcagg tggcactttt cggggaaatg tgcgcggaac ccctatttgt ttatttttct
     5161 aaatacattc aaatatgtat ccgctcatga gacaataacc ctgataaatg cttcaataat
     5221 attgaaaaag gaagagtatg agtattcaac atttccgtgt cgcccttatt cccttttttg
     5281 cggcattttg ccttcctgtt tttgctcacc cagaaacgct ggtgaaagta aaagatgctg
     5341 aagatcagtt gggtgcacga gtgggttaca tcgaactgga tctcaacagc ggtaagatcc
     5401 ttgagagttt tcgccccgaa gaacgttttc caatgatgag cacttttaaa gttctgctat
     5461 gtggcgcggt attatcccgt attgacgccg ggcaagagca actcggtcgc cgcatacact
     5521 attctcagaa tgacttggtt gagtactcac cagtcacaga aaagcatctt acggatggca
     5581 tgacagtaag agaattatgc agtgctgcca taaccatgag tgataacact gcggccaact
     5641 tacttctgac aacgatcgga ggaccgaagg agctaaccgc ttttttgcac aacatggggg
     5701 atcatgtaac tcgccttgat cgttgggaac cggagctgaa tgaagccata ccaaacgacg
     5761 agcgtgacac cacgatgcct gtagcaatgg caacaacgtt gcgcaaacta ttaactggcg
     5821 aactacttac tctagcttcc cggcaacaat taatagactg gatggaggcg gataaagttg
     5881 caggaccact tctgcgctcg gcccttccgg ctggctggtt tattgctgat aaatctggag
     5941 ccggtgagcg tggaagccgc ggtatcattg cagcactggg gccagatggt aagccctccc
     6001 gtatcgtagt tatctacacg acggggagtc aggcaactat ggatgaacga aatagacaga
     6061 tcgctgagat aggtgcctca ctgattaagc attggtaact gtcagaccaa gtttactcat
     6121 atatacttta gattgattta aaacttcatt tttaatttaa aaggatctag gtgaagatcc
     6181 tttttgataa tctcatgacc aaaatccctt aacgtgagtt ttcgttccac tgagcgtcag
     6241 accccgtaga aaagatcaaa ggatcttctt gagatccttt ttttctgcgc gtaatctgct
     6301 gcttgcaaac aaaaaaacca ccgctaccag cggtggtttg tttgccggat caagagctac
     6361 caactctttt tccgaaggta actggcttca gcagagcgca gataccaaat actgttcttc
     6421 tagtgtagcc gtagttaggc caccacttca agaactctgt agcaccgcct acatacctcg
     6481 ctctgctaat cctgttacca gtggctgctg ccagtggcga taagtcgtgt cttaccgggt
     6541 tggactcaag acgatagtta ccggataagg cgcagcggtc gggctgaacg gggggttcgt
     6601 gcacacagcc cagcttggag cgaacgacct acaccgaact gagataccta cagcgtgagc
     6661 tatgagaaag cgccacgctt cccgaaggga gaaaggcgga caggtatccg gtaagcggca
     6721 gggtcggaac aggagagcgc acgagggagc ttccaggggg aaacgcctgg tatctttata
     6781 gtcctgtcgg gtttcgccac ctctgacttg agcgtcgatt tttgtgatgc tcgtcagggg
     6841 ggcggagcct atggaaaaac gccagcaacg cggccttttt acggttcctg gccttttgct
     6901 ggccttttgc tcacatgt
//
